Addgene plasmid #32862: PP-MAPK2 (3RP9)
Purpose: Bacterial expression for structure determination; may not be full ORF
Depositing lab: Cheryl Arrowsmith. Depositing organization: University of Toronto.
Backbone
  Vector backbone: pET28-MHL
  Backbone manufacturer: Structural Genomics Consortium (Addgene plasmid 26096
  Backbone size w/o insert (bp): 7325
  Vector type: Bacterial Expression
Growth in bacteria
  Bacterial resistance: Kanamycin, 50 μg/mL
  Growth temperature: 37°C
  Growth strain: DH5alpha
  Copy number: Low Copy
Gene/Insert
  Gene/Insert name: MAPK2 (alt names: PDB: 3RP9; mitogen-activated protein kinase (25.m01780))
  Species: Toxoplasma gondii
  Insert size (bp): 1278
  Mutation: amino acids 123-548 only, P421L
  Tag / fusion protein: His tag with TEV cleavage (N terminal on backbone)
  Cloning method: Ligation Independent Cloning
  Sequencing primers: 5′ T7; 3′ T7-term
Terms and licenses: Academic/Nonprofit Terms; Industry Terms: Not Available to Industry
Depositor comments: PDB: 3RP9. http://www.thesgc.org/structures/3RP9/
How to cite: PP-MAPK2 (3RP9) was a gift from Cheryl Arrowsmith (Addgene plasmid # 32862 ; http://n2t.net/addgene:32862 ; RRID:Addgene_32862)
