[The description below was written by a language model from this plasmid's Addgene catalogue record.]
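Description:
PP-MAPK2 (3RP9) is a bacterial expression plasmid built on pET28-MHL, a pET28-derived backbone from a structural genomics programme that is designed for ligation-independent cloning. It is maintained in E. coli as a low-copy plasmid under kanamycin selection, with DH5alpha recorded as the propagation strain. No feature table accompanies the record, so the promoter, origin and other backbone elements are not explicitly listed. However, the use of T7 and T7-terminator sequencing primers is consistent with the T7 promoter/terminator expression cassette typical of pET vectors, which is normally driven in a host supplying T7 RNA polymerase.

The insert is a 1278 bp fragment of the Toxoplasma gondii mitogen-activated protein kinase MAPK2 (gene model 25.m01780). It is not the full open reading frame: only amino acids 123–548 are encoded, and the sequence carries a P421L substitution. The backbone fuses an N-terminal His tag followed by a TEV protease cleavage site to the kinase fragment, which allows immobilised-metal affinity purification and subsequent removal of the tag to give near-native protein.

The stated purpose is recombinant protein production in bacteria for structure determination, and the construct corresponds to the crystal structure deposited under PDB entry 3RP9. It is therefore best suited to producing this truncated parasite kinase for crystallography, biochemical or ligand-binding work, rather than to studies that need the full-length protein.
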