>Addgene plasmid #32862 | PP-MAPK2 (3RP9) | depositor partial sequence | sequence record 38638 | insert
CATCACAGCTCTAAACCTACTGCTAGTATGCCGCGCCCGCATTCAGATTGGCAAATTCCAGACCGTTATG
AGATCCGCCACCTGATTGGGACAGGATCGTACGGCCATGTATGCGAAGCCTATGATAAACTGGAAAAACG
TGTGGTTGCAATCAAAAAAATTCTGCGCGTCTTTGAGGACCTGATCGATTGTAAACGTATTCTGCGCGAA
ATCGCGATTCTGAATCGTCTGAACCATGATCACGTGGTAAAAGTTCTGGACATCGTGATTCCTAAAGATG
TCGAGAAATTCGACGAACTGTATGTTGTACTGGAAATCGCTGATTCGGACTTTAAAAAACTGTTCCGCAC
CCCGGTGTACCTGACGGAGCTGCATATTAAAACCCTGCTGTATAATCTGCTGGTCGGTGTTAAATACGTG
CACAGCGCCGGCATCCTGCATCGTGATCTGAAACCGGCAAACTGCCTGGTAAATCAGGATTGTTCTGTCA
AAGTTTGCGACTTTGGTCTGGCGCGCACTGTGGATTATCCAGAAAACGGGAATAGTCAACTGCCTATTTC
ACCGCGTGAGGACGATATGAACCTGGTAACATTCCCACACACGAAAAATCTGAAACGCCAGCTGACCGGA
CATGTTGTGACTCGTTGGTACCGCGCTCCGGAACTGATCCTGCTGCAGGAAAACTATACAGAGGCCATTG
ATGTCTGGTCCATTGGCTGTATCTTTGCAGAACTGCTGAATATGATTAAAGAGAACGTTGCGTACCACGC
CGACCGTGGTCCTCTGTTCCCGGGGAGCTCGTGCTTTCCACTGTCTCCGGATCAAAAAGCAGGCAATGAC
TTCAAATTTCATACCCGCGGTAACCGTGATCAGCTGAATGTGATCTTTAACATTCTGGGAACGCCTAGTG
AAGAGGACATCGAGGCGCTGGAAAAAGAAGATGCTAAACGCTATATTCGTATCTTCCCGAAACGCGAGGG
CACCGATCTGGCCGAACGTTTTCCAGCTTCGTCCGCTGACGCAATTCACCTGCTGAAACGCATGCTGGTA
TTCAATCCGAACAAACGTATCACTATTAATGAGTGTCTGGCCCATCCTTTTTTCAAAGAAGTCCGCATCG
CGGAAGTTGAGACAAACGCTACGGAAAAAGTGCGTCTGCCATTTAATGATTGGATGAACATGGACGAGCC
GCAACTGCGCTATGCATTCGTAAAAGAAATTCAGCGTTACCATCCTGAAATCCAGCTGCCGCGCCGTTCC
CCAAATCGCGCAAGCAGT
