>Addgene plasmid #32862 | PP-MAPK2 (3RP9) | addgene partial sequence | sequence record 42335 | T7 5'-TAATACGACTCACTATAGGG-3'
CCCTCTGAATATTTTGTTTACTTTAAGAAGGAGATATACCATGCATCATCATCATCATCACAGCAGCGGC
AGAGAAAACTTGTATTTCCAGGGCCATCACAGCTCTAAACCTACTGCTAGTATGCCGCGCCCGCATTCAG
ATTGGCAAATTCCAGACCGTTATGAGATCCGCCACCTGATTGGGACAGGATCGTACGGCCATGTATGCGA
AGCCTATGATAAACTGGAAAAACGTGTGGTTGCAATCAAAAAAATTCTGCGCGTCTTTGAGGACCTGATC
GATTGTAAACGTATTCTGCGCGAAATCGCGATTCTGAATCGTCTGAACCATGATCACGTGGTAAAAGTTC
TGGACATCGTGATTCCTAAAGATGTCGAGAAATTCGACGAACTGTATGTTGTACTGGAAATCGCTGATTC
GGACTTTAAAAAACTGTTCCGCACCCCGGTGTACCTGACGGAGCTGCATATTAAAACCCTGCTGTATAAT
CTGCTGGTCGGTGTTAAATACGTGCACAGCGCCGGCATCCTGCATCGTGATCTGAAACCGGCAAACTGCC
TGGTAAATCAGGATTGTTCTGTCAAAGTTTGCGACTTTGGTCTGGCGCGCACTGTGGATTATCCAGAAAA
CGGGAATAGTCAACTGCCTATTTCACCGCGTGAGGACGATATGAACCTGGTAACATTCCCACACACGAAA
AATCTGAAACGCCAGCTGACCGGACATGTTGTGACTCGTTGGTACCGCGCTCCGGAACTGATCCTGCTGC
AGGAAAACTATACAGAGGCCATTGATGTCTGGTCCATTGGCTGTATCTTTGCAGAACTGCTGA
