>Addgene plasmid #32862 | PP-MAPK2 (3RP9) | addgene partial sequence | sequence record 42340 | T7-term
GCCGGATCTCAGTGGTGGTGGTGGTGGTGCTCGAGTGCGGCCGCAAGCTTCGTCATCAACTGCTTGCGCG
ATTTAGGGAACGGCGCGGCAGCTGGATTTCAGGATGGTAACGCTGAATTTCTTTTACGAATGCATAGCGC
AGTTGCGGCTCGTCCATGTTCATCCAATCATTAAATGGCAGACGCACTTTTTCCGTAGCGTTTGTCTCAA
CTTCCGCGATGCGGACTTCTTTGAAAAAAGGATGGGCCAGACACTCATTAATAGTGATACGTTTGTTCGG
ATTGAATACCAGCATGCGTTTCAGCAGGTGAATTGCGTCAGCGGACGAAGCTGGAAAACGTTCGGCCAGA
TCGGTGCCCTCGCGTTTCGGGAAGATACGAATATAGCGTTTAGCATCTTCTTTTTCCAGCGCCTCGATGT
CCTCTTCACTAGGCGTTCCCAGAATGTTAAAGATCACATTCAGCTGATCACGGTTACCGCGGGTATGAAA
TTTGAAGTCATTGCCTGCTTTTTGATCCGGAGACAGTGGAAAGCACGAGCTCCCCGGGAACAGAGGACCA
CGGTCGGCGTGGTACGCAACGTTCTCTTTAATCATATTCAGCAGTTCTGCAAAGATACAGCCAATGGACC
AGACATCAATGGCCTCTGTATAGTTTTCCTGCAGCAGGATCAGTTCCGGAGCGCGGTACCAACGAGTCAC
AACATGTCCGGTCAGCTGGCGTTTCAGATTTTTCGTGTGTGGGAATGTTACCAGGTTCATATCGTCCTCA
CGCGGTGAAATAGGCAGTTGACTATTCCCGTTTTCTGGATAATCCACAGTGCGCGC
